Addgene plasmid #170327: Lenti-DIO-P-EF1a-RPL22-3xHA-IRES-YFP
Purpose: Double-floxed inverse Orientation HA and IRES-YFP tagged RPL22
Depositing lab: Hemali Phatnani. Depositing organization: New York Genome Center. Publication: Cell Type-Specific In Vitro Gene Expression Profiling of Stem Cell-Derived Neural Models. Gregory JA, Hoelzli E, Abdelaal R, Braine C, Cuevas M, Halpern M, Barretto N, Schrode N, Akbalik G, Kang K, Cheng E, Bowles K, Lotz S, Goderie S, Karch CM, Temple S, Goate A, Brennand KJ, Phatnani H. Cells. 2020 Jun 5;9(6). pii: cells9061406. doi: 10.3390/cells9061406. PubMed 32516938.
Backbone
  Vector backbone: pLV
  Vector type: Lentiviral
Growth in bacteria
  Bacterial resistance: Ampicillin, 100 μg/mL
  Growth temperature: 30°C
  Growth strain: NEB Stable
  Copy number: Unknown
Gene/Insert
  Gene/Insert name: RPL22
  Species: H. sapiens (human)
  Mutation: None
  Entrez Gene: RPL22 (a.k.a. EAP, HBP15, HBP15/L22, L22)
  Cloning method: Restriction Enzyme; 5′ cloning site Unknown (unknown if destroyed); 3′ cloning site Unknown (unknown if destroyed)
Terms and licenses: Academic/Nonprofit Terms; Industry Terms: Not Available to Industry
How to cite: Lenti-DIO-P-EF1a-RPL22-3xHA-IRES-YFP was a gift from Hemali Phatnani (Addgene plasmid # 170327 ; http://n2t.net/addgene:170327 ; RRID:Addgene_170327)
