[The description below was written by a language model from this plasmid's Addgene catalogue record and pLannotate feature annotations shown in this document.]
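Description:
Lenti-DIO-P-EF1a-RPL22-3xHA-IRES-YFP is an HIV-1-derived lentiviral transfer plasmid on a pLV backbone, about 11.4 kb. It is propagated in E. coli through a high-copy ColE1/pUC origin with ampicillin resistance, and also carries an f1 origin. A CMV enhancer/promoter fused to a truncated 5' LTR drives production of the viral genomic RNA. This RNA contains the Ψ packaging signal, a partial gag sequence, the RRE for Rev-dependent export and the cPPT/CTS. A WPRE and a truncated 3' LTR followed by a bGH polyadenylation signal lie downstream. Outside the LTRs, an SV40/EM7-driven BleoR cassette encodes bleomycin/Zeocin resistance. Because of its position, it would not be carried into the packaged genome.

The payload is a Cre-dependent "double-floxed inverse orientation" cassette placed after the EF-1α promoter. The RPL22-3xHA-IRES-EYFP unit sits on the antisense strand, flanked on each side by a lox2272/loxP pair, with the two pairs facing each other. Without Cre, the promoter reads the cassette backwards and no product is expected. Cre recombination inverts the cassette and then excises one site of each type, locking it in the sense orientation. EF-1α then drives a bicistronic transcript that yields HA-tagged ribosomal protein L22 and, through the EMCV IRES, YFP as a marker of recombined cells.

HA-tagged RPL22 incorporates into ribosomes, so ribosome-bound mRNA can be immunoprecipitated from Cre-expressing cells only. This fits the associated publication on cell type-specific expression profiling in stem cell-derived neural cultures. The catalogue lists the insert as human RPL22, but the automated annotation matched the coding sequence to the mouse Rpl22 protein. The record does not resolve this discrepancy.
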