Features (pLannotate 1.2.2; 43 found; start..end, strand, type, name):
      1..380     +  enhancer       CMV enhancer: human cytomegalovirus immediate early enhancer
    381..580     +  promoter       CMV promoter: human cytomegalovirus (CMV) immediate early promoter
    598..778     +  LTR            5' LTR (truncated): truncated 5' long terminal repeat (LTR) from HIV-1
    825..950     +  misc_feature   HIV-1 Ψ: packaging signal of human immunodeficiency virus type 1
    934..1297    +  CDS            HIV-1 gag (fragment): gag protein from human immunodeficiency virus 1; gag
   1443..1676    +  misc_feature   RRE: The Rev response element (RRE) of HIV-1 allows for Rev-dependent mRNA export from the nucleus to the cytoplasm.
   2053..2153    +  CDS            Rev (fragment): human immunodeficiency virus 1 (HIV-1) Rev protein; rev; enhances nuclear export of unspliced and incompletely spliced viral mRNAs
   2203..2320    +  misc_feature   cPPT/CTS: central polypurine tract and central termination sequence of HIV-1
   2390..2456    +  CDS            small t antigen (fragment): SV40 (simian virus 40) small t antigen
   2463..3641    +  promoter       EF-1α promoter: strong constitutive promoter for human elongation factor EF-1α
   3648..3665    +  misc_feature   MCS (fragment): pUC18/19 multiple cloning site
   3672..3705    +  protein_bind   lox2272: Cre-mediated recombination occurs in the 8-bp core sequence (GGATACTT). lox2272 sites are compatible with each other, but incompatible with loxP or loxN sites (Lee and Saito, 1988). Cre recombinase
   3706..3755    -  intron         β-globin intron (fragment): internally truncated intron from human β-globin
   3756..3789    +  protein_bind   loxP: Cre-mediated recombination occurs in the 8-bp core sequence (GCATACAT). Cre recombinase
   3798..4517    -  CDS            EYFP: enhanced YFP mammalian codon-optimized
   4518..5104    -  misc_feature   IRES2: internal ribosome entry site (IRES) of the encephalomyocarditis virus (EMCV)
   5106..5158    -  misc_feature   MCS: multiple cloning site
   5168..5257    -  CDS            3xHA: three tandem HA epitope tags
   5282..5647    -  CDS            Rpl22 (sequence partly withheld): RL22_MOUSE - Experimental evidence at protein level: Swiss-Prot protein existence level 1. From Mus musculus (Mouse).
   5660..5693    -  protein_bind   lox2272: Cre-mediated recombination occurs in the 8-bp core sequence (GGATACTT). lox2272 sites are compatible with each other, but incompatible with loxP or loxN sites (Lee and Saito, 1988). Cre recombinase
   5694..5743    -  intron         β-globin intron (fragment): internally truncated intron from human β-globin
   5744..5777    -  protein_bind   loxP: Cre-mediated recombination occurs in the 8-bp core sequence (GCATACAT). Cre recombinase
   5778..5802    +  misc_feature   MCS (fragment): pBluescript multiple cloning site
   5818..5841    +  misc_feature   MCS (fragment): pBluescript multiple cloning site
   5841..6429    +  misc_feature   WPRE: woodchuck hepatitis virus posttranscriptional regulatory element
   6366..6947    +  CDS            nef (fragment): NEF_HV1H2 - Experimental evidence at protein level: Swiss-Prot protein existence level 1. Extracellular Nef protein targets CD4(+) T-lymphocytes for apoptosis by interacting with CXCR4 surface receptors. From Human immunodeficiency virus type 1 group M subtype B (isolate HXB2) (HIV-1).
   6954..7134    +  LTR            5' LTR (truncated): truncated 5' long terminal repeat (LTR) from HIV-1
   7166..7390    +  polyA_signal   bGH poly(A) signal: bovine growth hormone polyadenylation signal
   7394..7415    +  promoter       SV40 promoter (fragment): SV40 enhancer and early promoter
   7436..7864    +  rep_origin     f1 ori (sequence partly withheld): f1 bacteriophage origin of replication; arrow indicates direction of (+) strand synthesis
   7878..8207    +  promoter       SV40 promoter: SV40 enhancer and early promoter
   8255..8302    +  promoter       EM7 promoter: synthetic bacterial promoter&nbsp
   8321..8695    +  CDS            BleoR: antibiotic-binding protein; Sh ble from Streptoalloteichus hindustanus; confers resistance to bleomycin, phleomycin, and Zeocin™
   8705..8830    +  CDS            ble (fragment): BLE_KLEPN - Experimental evidence at protein level: Swiss-Prot protein existence level 1. Binding protein with a strong affinity to the bleomycin family of antibiotics. Binds to CL990; an antimitotic-antibiotic compound. From Klebsiella pneumoniae.
   8825..8946    +  polyA_signal   SV40 poly(A) signal: SV40 polyadenylation signal
   9017..9039    -  protein_bind   lac operator (fragment): The lac repressor binds to the lac operator to inhibit transcription in E. coli. This inhibition can be relieved by adding lactose or isopropyl-β-D-thiogalactopyranoside (IPTG). lac repressor encoded by lacI
   9043..9073    -  promoter       lac promoter: promoter for the E. coli lac operon
   9088..9109    -  protein_bind   CAP binding site: CAP binding activates transcription in the presence of cAMP. E. coli catabolite activator protein
   9122..9214    -  CDS            lacI (fragment): lac repressor; lacI; The lac repressor binds to the lac operator to inhibit transcription in E. coli. This inhibition can be relieved by adding lactose or isopropyl-β-D-thiogalactopyranoside (IPTG).
   9397..9985    -  rep_origin     ori: high-copy-number ColE1/pMB1/pBR322/pUC origin of replication
  10156..11016   -  CDS            AmpR: β-lactamase; bla; confers resistance to ampicillin, carbenicillin, and related antibiotics
  11017..11121   -  promoter       AmpR promoter: bla
  11180..11232   -  misc_feature   bom (fragment): basis of mobility region from pBR322
>Addgene plasmid #170327 | Lenti-DIO-P-EF1a-RPL22-3xHA-IRES-YFP | addgene full sequence | sequence record 333001 | Addgene NGS Result
GACATTGATTATTGACTAGTTATTAATAGTAATCAATTACGGGGTCATTAGTTCATAGCCCATATATGGA
GTTCCGCGTTACATAACTTACGGTAAATGGCCCGCCTGGCTGACCGCCCAACGACCCCCGCCCATTGACG
TCAATAATGACGTATGTTCCCATAGTAACGCCAATAGGGACTTTCCATTGACGTCAATGGGTGGAGTATT
TACGGTAAACTGCCCACTTGGCAGTACATCAAGTGTATCATATGCCAAGTACGCCCCCTATTGACGTCAA
TGACGGTAAATGGCCCGCCTGGCATTATGCCCAGTACATGACCTTATGGGACTTTCCTACTTGGCAGTAC
ATCTACGTATTAGTCATCGCTATTACCATGGTGATGCGGTTTTGGCAGTACATCAATGGGCGTGGATAGC
GGTTTGACTCACGGGGATTTCCAAGTCTCCACCCCATTGACGTCAATGGGAGTTTGTTTTGGCACCAAAA
TCAACGGGACTTTCCAAAATGTCGTAACAACTCCGCCCCATTGACGCAAATGGGCGGTAGGCGTGTACGG
TGGGAGGTCTATATAAGCAGCGCGTTTTGCCTGTACTGGGTCTCTCTGGTTAGACCAGATCTGAGCCTGG
GAGCTCTCTGGCTAACTAGGGAACCCACTGCTTAAGCCTCAATAAAGCTTGCCTTGAGTGCTTCAAGTAG
TGTGTGCCCGTCTGTTGTGTGACTCTGGTAACTAGAGATCCCTCAGACCCTTTTAGTCAGTGTGGAAAAT
CTCTAGCAGTGGCGCCCGAACAGGGACTTGAAAGCGAAAGGGAAACCAGAGGAGCTCTCTCGACGCAGGA
CTCGGCTTGCTGAAGCGCGCACGGCAAGAGGCGAGGGGCGGCGACTGGTGAGTACGCCAAAAATTTTGAC
TAGCGGAGGCTAGAAGGAGAGAGATGGGTGCGAGAGCGTCAGTATTAAGCGGGGGAGAATTAGATCGCGA
TGGGAAAAAATTCGGTTAAGGCCAGGGGGAAAGAAAAAATATAAATTAAAACATATAGTATGGGCAAGCA
GGGAGCTAGAACGATTCGCAGTTAATCCTGGCCTGTTAGAAACATCAGAAGGCTGTAGACAAATACTGGG
ACAGCTACAACCATCCCTTCAGACAGGATCAGAAGAACTTAGATCATTATATAATACAGTAGCAACCCTC
TATTGTGTGCATCAAAGGATAGAGATAAAAGACACCAAGGAAGCTTTAGACAAGATAGAGGAAGAGCAAA
ACAAAAGTAAGACCACCGCACAGCAAGCGGCCGCTGATCTTCAGACCTGGAGGAGGAGATATGAGGGACA
ATTGGAGAAGTGAATTATATAAATATAAAGTAGTAAAAATTGAACCATTAGGAGTAGCACCCACCAAGGC
AAAGAGAAGAGTGGTGCAGAGAGAAAAAAGAGCAGTGGGAATAGGAGCTTTGTTCCTTGGGTTCTTGGGA
GCAGCAGGAAGCACTATGGGCGCAGCGTCAATGACGCTGACGGTACAGGCCAGACAATTATTGTCTGGTA
TAGTGCAGCAGCAGAACAATTTGCTGAGGGCTATTGAGGCGCAACAGCATCTGTTGCAACTCACAGTCTG
GGGCATCAAGCAGCTCCAGGCAAGAATCCTGGCTGTGGAAAGATACCTAAAGGATCAACAGCTCCTGGGG
ATTTGGGGTTGCTCTGGAAAACTCATTTGCACCACTGCTGTGCCTTGGAATGCTAGTTGGAGTAATAAAT
CTCTGGAACAGATTTGGAATCACACGACCTGGATGGAGTGGGACAGAGAAATTAACAATTACACAAGCTT
AATACACTCCTTAATTGAAGAATCGCAAAACCAGCAAGAAAAGAATGAACAAGAATTATTGGAATTAGAT
AAATGGGCAAGTTTGTGGAATTGGTTTAACATAACAAATTGGCTGTGGTATATAAAATTATTCATAATGA
TAGTAGGAGGCTTGGTAGGTTTAAGAATAGTTTTTGCTGTACTTTCTATAGTGAATAGAGTTAGGCAGGG
ATATTCACCATTATCGTTTCAGACCCACCTCCCAACCCCGAGGGGACCCGACAGGCCCGAAGGAATAGAA
GAAGAAGGTGGAGAGAGAGACAGAGACAGATCCATTCGATTAGTGAACGGATCGGCACTGCGTGCGCCAA
TTCTGCAGACAAATGGCAGTATTCATCCACAATTTTAAAAGAAAAGGGGGGATTGGGGGGTACAGTGCAG
GGGAAAGAATAGTAGACATAATAGCAACAGACATACAAACTAAAGAATTACAAAAACAAATTACAAAAAT
TCAAAATTTTCGGGTTTATTACAGGGACAGCAGAGATCCAGTTTGGTTAATTAAGCTAGTACGCGTAAGC
TTTGCAAAGATGGATAAAGTTTTAAACAGAGAGGAATCTTTGCAGCTAATGGACCTTCTAGGTCTTGAAA
GGAGTGGGAATTGGCTCCGGTGCCCGTCAGTGGGCAGAGCGCACATCGCCCACAGTCCCCGAGAAGTTGG
GGGGAGGGGTCGGCAATTGAACCGGTGCCTAGAGAAGGTGGCGCGGGGTAAACTGGGAAAGTGATGTCGT
GTACTGGCTCCGCCTTTTTCCCGAGGGTGGGGGAGAACCGTATATAAGTGCAGTAGTCGCCGTGAACGTT
CTTTTTCGCAACGGGTTTGCCGCCAGAACACAGGTAAGTGCCGTGTGTGGTTCCCGCGGGCCTGGCCTCT
TTACGGGTTATGGCCCTTGCGTGCCTTGAATTACTTCCACCTGGCTGCAGTACGTGATTCTTGATCCCGA
GCTTCGGGTTGGAAGTGGGTGGGAGAGTTCGAGGCCTTGCGCTTAAGGAGCCCCTTCGCCTCGTGCTTGA
GTTGAGGCCTGGCCTGGGCGCTGGGGCCGCCGCGTGCGAATCTGGTGGCACCTTCGCGCCTGTCTCGCTG
CTTTCGATAAGTCTCTAGCCATTTAAAATTTTTGATGACCTGCTGCGACGCTTTTTTTCTGGCAAGATAG
TCTTGTAAATGCGGGCCAAGATCTGCACACTGGTATTTCGGTTTTTGGGGCCGCGGGCGGCGACGGGGCC
CGTGCGTCCCAGCGCACATGTTCGGCGAGGCGGGGCCTGCGAGCGCGGCCACCGAGAATCGGACGGGGGT
AGTCTCAAGCTGGCCGGCCTGCTCTGGTGCCTGGCCTCGCGCCGCCGTGTATCGCCCCGCCCTGGGCGGC
AAGGCTGGCCCGGTCGGCACCAGTTGCGTGAGCGGAAAGATGGCCGCTTCCCGGCCCTGCTGCAGGGAGC
TCAAAATGGAGGACGCGGCGCTCGGGAGAGCGGGCGGGTGAGTCACCCACACAAAGGAAAAGGGCCTTTC
CGTCCTCAGCCGTCGCTTCATGTGACTCCACGGAGTACCGGGCGCCGTCCAGGCACCTCGATTAGTTCTC
GAGCTTTTGGAGTACGTCGTCTTTAGGTTGGGGGGAGGGGTTTTATGCGATGGAGTTTCCCCACACTGAG
TGGGTGGAGACTGAAGTTAGGCCAGCTTGGCACTTGATGTAATTCTCCTTGGAATTTGCCCTTTTTGAGT
TTGGATCTTGGTTCATTCTCAAGCCTCAGACAGTGGTTCAAAGTTTTTTTCTTCCATTTCAGGTGTCGTG
AGGTACCGGATCCTCTAGAGTCGACTCCGGAATAACTTCGTATAGGATACTTTATACGAAGTTATGCAGA
ATGGTAGCTGGATTGTAGCTGCTATTAGCAATATGAAACCTCTTAATAACTTCGTATAGCATACATTATA
CGAAGTTATGGCGCGCCTTACTTGTACAGCTCGTCCATGCCGAGAGTGATCCCGGCGGCGGTCACGAACT
CCAGCAGGACCATGTGATCGCGCTTCTCGTTGGGGTCTTTGCTCAGGGCGGACTGGTAGCTCAGGTAGTG
GTTGTCGGGCAGCAGCACGGGGCCGTCGCCGATGGGGGTGTTCTGCTGGTAGTGGTCGGCGAGCTGCACG
CTGCCGTCCTCGATGTTGTGGCGGATCTTGAAGTTCACCTTGATGCCGTTCTTCTGCTTGTCGGCCATGA
TATAGACGTTGTGGCTGTTGTAGTTGTACTCCAGCTTGTGCCCCAGGATGTTGCCGTCCTCCTTGAAGTC
GATGCCCTTCAGCTCGATGCGGTTCACCAGGGTGTCGCCCTCGAACTTCACCTCGGCGCGGGTCTTGTAG
TTGCCGTCGTCCTTGAAGAAGATGGTGCGCTCCTGGACGTAGCCTTCGGGCATGGCGGACTTGAAGAAGT
CGTGCTGCTTCATGTGGTCGGGGTAGCGGGCGAAGCACTGCAGGCCGTAGCCGAAGGTGGTCACGAGGGT
GGGCCAGGGCACGGGCAGCTTGCCGGTGGTGCAGATGAACTTCAGGGTCAGCTTGCCGTAGGTGGCATCG
CCCTCGCCCTCGCCGGACACGCTGAACTTGTGGCCGTTTACGTCGCCGTCCAGCTCGACCAGGATGGGCA
CCACCCCGGTGAACAGCTCCTCGCCCTTGCTCACCATGGTTGTGGCCATATTATCATCGTGTTTTTCAAA
GGAAAACCACGTCCCCGTGGTTCGGGGGGCCTAGACGTTTTTTTAACCTCGACTAAACACATGTAAAGCA
TGTGTACCGAGGCCCCAGATCAGATCCCATACAATGGGGTACCTTCTGGGCATCCTTCAGCCCCTTGTTG
AATACGCTTGAGGAGAGCCATTTGACTCTTTCCACAACTATCCAACTCACAACGTGGCACTGGGGTTGTG
CCGCCTTTGCAGGTGTATCTTATACACGTGGCTTTTGGCCGCAGAGGCACCTGTCGCCAGGTGGGGGGTT
CCGCTGCCTGCAAAGGGTCGCTACAGACGTTGTTTGTCTTCAAGAAGCTTCCAGAGGAACTGCTTCCTTC
ACGACATTCAACAGACCTTGCATTCCTTTGGCGAGAGGGGAAAGACCCCTAGGAATGCTCGTCAAGAAGA
CAGGGCCAGGTTTCCGGGCCCTCACATTGCCAAAAGACGGCAATATGGTGGAAAATAACATATAGACAAA
CGCACACCGGCCTTATTCCAAGCGGCTTCGGCCAGTAACGTTAGGGGGGGGGGAGGGAGAGGGGCGGATC
CCGGGCCCGCGGTACCGTCGACTGCAGAATTCGAAGCTTGAGCTCGAGCTACTGAGCAGCGTAATCTGGA
ACGTCATATGGATAGGATCCTGCATAGTCCGGGACGTCATAGGGATAGCCCGCATAGTCAGGAACATCGT
ATGGGTAGAATTC
[342 nt withheld, positions 5264-5605]
TTTTTTGCCCCCCTTCGCCACAAGCTTTTTCACAGGCGCCATGGTGGCGCTAGCATAACTTCGTATAAAG
TATCCTATACGAAGTTATTTGCCTTAACCCAGAAATTATCACTGTTATTCTTTAGAATGGTGCAAAGAAT
AACTTCGTATAATGTATGCTATACGAAGTTATGAATTCGATATCAAGCTTATCGATAATCAACCTACTAG
CTAATTCGATATCAAGCTTATCGATAATCAACCTCTGGATTACAAAATTTGTGAAAGATTGACTGGTATT
CTTAACTATGTTGCTCCTTTTACGCTATGTGGATACGCTGCTTTAATGCCTTTGTATCATGCTATTGCTT
CCCGTATGGCTTTCATTTTCTCCTCCTTGTATAAATCCTGGTTGCTGTCTCTTTATGAGGAGTTGTGGCC
CGTTGTCAGGCAACGTGGCGTGGTGTGCACTGTGTTTGCTGACGCAACCCCCACTGGTTGGGGCATTGCC
ACCACCTGTCAGCTCCTTTCCGGGACTTTCGCTTTCCCCCTCCCTATTGCCACGGCGGAACTCATCGCCG
CCTGCCTTGCCCGCTGCTGGACAGGGGCTCGGCTGTTGGGCACTGACAATTCCGTGGTGTTGTCGGGGAA
ATCATCGTCCTTTCCTTGGCTGCTCGCCTGTGTTGCCACCTGGATTCTGCGCGGGACGTCCTTCTGCTAC
GTCCCTTCGGCCCTCAATCCAGCGGACCTTCCTTCCCGCGGCCTGCTGCCGGCTCTGCGGCCTCTTCCGC
GTCTTCGCCTTCGCCCTCAGACGAGTCGGATCTCCCTTTGGGCCGCCTCCCCGCATCGATACCGTCGACC
TCGAGACCTAGAAAAACATGGAGCAATCACAAGTAGCAATACAGCAGCTACCAATGCTGATTGTGCCTGG
CTAGAAGCACAAGAGGAGGAGGAGGTGGGTTTTCCAGTCACACCTCAGGTACCTTTAAGACCAATGACTT
ACAAGGCAGCTGTAGATCTTAGCCACTTTTTAAAAGAAAAGGGGGGACTGGAAGGGCTAATTCACTCCCA
ACGAAGACAAGATATCCTTGATCTGTGGATCTACCACACACAAGGCTACTTCCCTGATTGGCAGAACTAC
ACACCAGGGCCAGGGATCAGATATCCACTGACCTTTGGATGGTGCTACAAGCTAGTACCAGTTGAGCAAG
AGAAGGTAGAAGAAGCCAATGAAGGAGAGAACACCCGCTTGTTACACCCTGTGAGCCTGCATGGGATGGA
TGACCCGGAGAGAGAAGTATTAGAGTGGAGGTTTGACAGCCGCCTAGCATTTCATCACATGGCCCGAGAG
CTGCATCCGGACTGTACTGGGTCTCTCTGGTTAGACCAGATCTGAGCCTGGGAGCTCTCTGGCTAACTAG
GGAACCCACTGCTTAAGCCTCAATAAAGCTTGCCTTGAGTGCTTCAAGTAGTGTGTGCCCGTCTGTTGTG
TGACTCTGGTAACTAGAGATCCCTCAGACCCTTTTAGTCAGTGTGGAAAATCTCTAGCAGGGCCCGTTTA
AACCCGCTGATCAGCCTCGACTGTGCCTTCTAGTTGCCAGCCATCTGTTGTTTGCCCCTCCCCCGTGCCT
TCCTTGACCCTGGAAGGTGCCACTCCCACTGTCCTTTCCTAATAAAATGAGGAAATTGCATCGCATTGTC
TGAGTAGGTGTCATTCTATTCTGGGGGGTGGGGTGGGGCAGGACAGCAAGGGGGAGGATTGGGAAGACAA
TAGCAGGCATGCTGGGGATGCGGTGGGCTCTATGGCTTCTGAGGCGGAAAGAACCAGCTGGGGCTCTAGG
GGGTATCCCC
[124 nt withheld, positions 7436-7559]
C
[91 nt withheld, positions 7561-7651]
A
[49 nt withheld, positions 7653-7701]
CCTTTGACGTTGGAGTCCACGTTCTTT
[37 nt withheld, positions 7729-7765]
ACCCTATCTCGGTCTATTCTTTTGATTTATAAGGGATTTTGCCGATTTCGGCCTATTGGTTAAAAAATGA
GCTGATTTAACAAAAATTTAACGCGAATTAATTCTGTGGAATGTGTGTCAGTTAGGGTGTGGAAAGTCCC
CAGGCTCCCCAGCAGGCAGAAGTATGCAAAGCATGCATCTCAATTAGTCAGCAACCAGGTGTGGAAAGTC
CCCAGGCTCCCCAGCAGGCAGAAGTATGCAAAGCATGCATCTCAATTAGTCAGCAACCATAGTCCCGCCC
CTAACTCCGCCCATCCCGCCCCTAACTCCGCCCAGTTCCGCCCATTCTCCGCCCCATGGCTGACTAATTT
TTTTTATTTATGCAGAGGCCGAGGCCGCCTCTGCCTCTGAGCTATTCCAGAAGTAGTGAGGAGGCTTTTT
TGGAGGCCTAGGCTTTTGCAAAAAGCTCCCGGGAGCTTGTATATCCATTTTCGGATCTGATCAGCACGTG
TTGACAATTAATCATCGGCATAGTATATCGGCATAGTATAATACGACAAGGTGAGGAACTAAACCATGGC
CAAGTTGACCAGTGCCGTTCCGGTGCTCACCGCGCGCGACGTCGCCGGAGCGGTCGAGTTCTGGACCGAC
CGGCTCGGGTTCTCCCGGGACTTCGTGGAGGACGACTTCGCCGGTGTGGTCCGGGACGACGTGACCCTGT
TCATCAGCGCGGTCCAGGACCAGGTGGTGCCGGACAACACCCTGGCCTGGGTGTGGGTGCGCGGCCTGGA
CGAGCTGTACGCCGAGTGGTCGGAGGTCGTGTCCACGAACTTCCGGGACGCCTCCGGGCCGGCCATGACC
GAGATCGGCGAGCAGCCGTGGGGGCGGGAGTTCGCCCTGCGCGACCCGGCCGGCAACTGCGTGCACTTCG
TGGCCGAGGAGCAGGACTGACACGTGCTACGAGATTTCGATTCCACCGCCGCCTTCTATGAAAGGTTGGG
CTTCGGAATCGTTTTCCGGGACGCCGGCTGGATGATCCTCCAGCGCGGGGATCTCATGCTGGAGTTCTTC
GCCCACCCCAACTTGTTTATTGCAGCTTATAATGGTTACAAATAAAGCAATAGCATCACAAATTTCACAA
ATAAAGCATTTTTTTCACTGCATTCTAGTTGTGGTTTGTCCAAACTCATCAATGTATCTTATCATGTCTG
TATACCGTCGACCTCTAGCTAGAGCTTGGCGTAATCATGGTCATAGCTGTTTCCTGTGTGAAATTGTTAT
CCGCTCACAATTCCACACAACATACGAGCCGGAAGCATAAAGTGTAAAGCCTGGGGTGCCTAATGAGTGA
GCTAACTCACATTAATTGCGTTGCGCTCACTGCCCGCTTTCCAGTCGGGAAACCTGTCGTGCCAGCTGCA
TTAATGAATCGGCCAACGCGCGGGGAGAGGCGGTTTGCGTATTGGGCGCTCTTCCGCTTCCTCGCTCACT
GACTCGCTGCGCTCGGTCGTTCGGCTGCGGCGAGCGGTATCAGCTCACTCAAAGGCGGTAATACGGTTAT
CCACAGAATCAGGGGATAACGCAGGAAAGAACATGTGAGCAAAAGGCCAGCAAAAGGCCAGGAACCGTAA
AAAGGCCGCGTTGCTGGCGTTTTTCCATAGGCTCCGCCCCCCTGACGAGCATCACAAAAATCGACGCTCA
AGTCAGAGGTGGCGAAACCCGACAGGACTATAAAGATACCAGGCGTTTCCCCCTGGAAGCTCCCTCGTGC
GCTCTCCTGTTCCGACCCTGCCGCTTACCGGATACCTGTCCGCCTTTCTCCCTTCGGGAAGCGTGGCGCT
TTCTCATAGCTCACGCTGTAGGTATCTCAGTTCGGTGTAGGTCGTTCGCTCCAAGCTGGGCTGTGTGCAC
GAACCCCCCGTTCAGCCCGACCGCTGCGCCTTATCCGGTAACTATCGTCTTGAGTCCAACCCGGTAAGAC
ACGACTTATCGCCACTGGCAGCAGCCACTGGTAACAGGATTAGCAGAGCGAGGTATGTAGGCGGTGCTAC
AGAGTTCTTGAAGTGGTGGCCTAACTACGGCTACACTAGAAGAACAGTATTTGGTATCTGCGCTCTGCTG
AAGCCAGTTACCTTCGGAAAAAGAGTTGGTAGCTCTTGATCCGGCAAACAAACCACCGCTGGTAGCGGTG
GTTTTTTTGTTTGCAAGCAGCAGATTACGCGCAGAAAAAAAGGATCTCAAGAAGATCCTTTGATCTTTTC
TACGGGGTCTGACGCTCAGTGGAACGAAAACTCACGTTAAGGGATTTTGGTCATGAGATTATCAAAAAGG
ATCTTCACCTAGATCCTTTTAAATTAAAAATGAAGTTTTAAATCAATCTAAAGTATATATGAGTAAACTT
GGTCTGACAGTTACCAATGCTTAATCAGTGAGGCACCTATCTCAGCGATCTGTCTATTTCGTTCATCCAT
AGTTGCCTGACTCCCCGTCGTGTAGATAACTACGATACGGGAGGGCTTACCATCTGGCCCCAGTGCTGCA
ATGATACCGCGAGACCCACGCTCACCGGCTCCAGATTTATCAGCAATAAACCAGCCAGCCGGAAGGGCCG
AGCGCAGAAGTGGTCCTGCAACTTTATCCGCCTCCATCCAGTCTATTAATTGTTGCCGGGAAGCTAGAGT
AAGTAGTTCGCCAGTTAATAGTTTGCGCAACGTTGTTGCCATTGCTACAGGCATCGTGGTGTCACGCTCG
TCGTTTGGTATGGCTTCATTCAGCTCCGGTTCCCAACGATCAAGGCGAGTTACATGATCCCCCATGTTGT
GCAAAAAAGCGGTTAGCTCCTTCGGTCCTCCGATCGTTGTCAGAAGTAAGTTGGCCGCAGTGTTATCACT
CATGGTTATGGCAGCACTGCATAATTCTCTTACTGTCATGCCATCCGTAAGATGCTTTTCTGTGACTGGT
GAGTACTCAACCAAGTCATTCTGAGAATAGTGTATGCGGCGACCGAGTTGCTCTTGCCCGGCGTCAATAC
GGGATAATACCGCGCCACATAGCAGAACTTTAAAAGTGCTCATCATTGGAAAACGTTCTTCGGGGCGAAA
ACTCTCAAGGATCTTACCGCTGTTGAGATCCAGTTCGATGTAACCCACTCGTGCACCCAACTGATCTTCA
GCATCTTTTACTTTCACCAGCGTTTCTGGGTGAGCAAAAACAGGAAGGCAAAATGCCGCAAAAAAGGGAA
TAAGGGCGACACGGAAATGTTGAATACTCATACTCTTCCTTTTTCAATATTATTGAAGCATTTATCAGGG
TTATTGTCTCATGAGCGGATACATATTTGAATGTATTTAGAAAAATAAACAAATAGGGGTTCCGCGCACA
TTTCCCCGAAAAGTGCCACCTGACGTCGACGGATCGGGAGATCTCCCGATCCCCTATGGTGCACTCTCAG
TACAATCTGCTCTGATGCCGCATAGTTAAGCCAGTATCTGCTCCCTGCTTGTGTGTTGGAGGTCGCTGAG
TAGTGCGCGAGCAAAATTTAAGCTACAACAAGGCAAGGCTTGACCGACAATTGCATGAAGAATCTGCTTA
GGGTTAGGCGTTTTGCGCTGCTTCGCGATGTACGGGCCAGATATACGCGTT
